LOCUS       Exported 2214 bp ds-DNA circular SYN 13-MAY-2021
DEFINITION  Phytobricks Level 0 part.
ACCESSION   .
VERSION     .
KEYWORDS    pEPYC0CM0388
SOURCE      synthetic DNA construct
  ORGANISM  synthetic DNA construct
REFERENCE   1 (bases 1 to 2214)
  AUTHORS   Cai YM, Kallam K, Tidd H, Gendarini G, Salzman A, Patron NJ
  TITLE     Rational design of minimal synthetic promoters for plants.
  JOURNAL   Nucleic Acids Res. 2020 Aug 28. pii: 5897334. doi:
            10.1093/nar/gkaa682.
  PUBMED    32856047
REFERENCE   2 (bases 1 to 2214)
  AUTHORS   .
  TITLE     Direct Submission
  JOURNAL   Exported May 13, 2021 from SnapGene Server 1.1.58
            http://www.snapgene.com
FEATURES             Location/Qualifiers
     source          1..2214
                     /organism="synthetic DNA construct"
                     /mol_type="other DNA"
     primer_bind     118..137
                     /label=CAT-R
                     /note="Chloramphenicol resistance gene, reverse primer"
     primer_bind     365..383
                     /label=pBRforEco
                     /note="pBR322 vectors, upsteam of EcoRI site, forward
                     primer"
     terminator      387..430
                     /label=bacterial terminator
                     /note="putative bacterial transcription terminator"
     terminator      620..677
                     /label=his operon terminator
                     /note="This putative transcriptin terminator from the E.
                     coli his operon has a 2-bp deletion introduced during
                     synthesis. Its efficiency has not been determined."
     primer_bind     complement(701..718)
                     /label=L4440
                     /note="L4440 vector, forward primer"
     rep_origin      complement(872..1460)
                     /direction=LEFT
                     /label=ori
                     /note="high-copy-number ColE1/pMB1/pBR322/pUC origin of
                     replication"
     primer_bind     complement(952..971)
                     /label=pBR322ori-F
                     /note="pBR322 origin, forward primer"
     terminator      1643..1737
                     /label=lambda t0 terminator
                     /note="transcription terminator from phage lambda"
     CDS             complement(1758..203)
                     /codon_start=1
                     /gene="cat"
                     /product="chloramphenicol acetyltransferase"
                     /label=CmR
                     /note="confers resistance to chloramphenicol"
                     /translation="MEKKITGYTTVDISQWHRKEHFEAFQSVAQCTYNQTVQLDITAFL
                     KTVKKNKHKFYPAFIHILARLMNAHPEFRMAMKDGELVIWDSVHPCYTVFHEQTETFSS
                     LWSEYHDDFRQFLHIYSQDVACYGENLAYFPKGFIENMFFVSANPWVSFTSFDLNVANM
                     DNFFAPVFTMGKYYTQGDKVLMPLAIQVHHAVCDGFHVGRMLNELQQYCDEWQGGA"
ORIGIN
        1 ttcatcaggc gggcaagaat gtgaataaag gccggataaa acttgtgctt atttttcttt
       61 acggtcttta aaaaggccgt aatatccagc tgaacggtct ggttataggt acattgagca
      121 actgactgaa atgcctcaaa atgttcttta cgatgccatt gggatatatc aacggtggta
      181 tatccagtga tttttttctc cattttagct tccttagctc ctgaaaatct cgataactca
      241 aaaaatacgc ccggtagtga tcttatttca ttatggtgaa agttggaacc tcttacgtgc
      301 ccgatcaact cgagtgccac ctgacgtcta agaaaccatt attatcatga cattaaccta
      361 taaaaatagg cgtatcacga ggcagaattt cagataaaaa aaatccttag ctttcgctaa
      421 ggatgatttc tggaattcgg tctcaggagg gaggcgtgtc gttttagtga ggtccatcaa
      481 caaataatcc aagtaagtcc atcaacaaat aatccaagta agtccatcaa caaataatcc
      541 aagtaagcta tataaggttt tgctattcat tgaaagcagt agtgactgat ttgtatataa
      601 tgtactcgag accctgcagt ccggcaaaaa agggcaaggt gtcaccaccc tgcccttttt
      661 ctttaaaacc gaaaagatta cttcgcgtta tgcaggcttc ctcgctcact gactcgctgc
      721 gctcggtcgt tcggctgcgg cgagcggtat cagctcactc aaaggcggta atacggttat
      781 ccacagaatc aggggataac gcaggaaaga acatgtgagc aaaaggccag caaaaggcca
      841 ggaaccgtaa aaaggccgcg ttgctggcgt ttttccacag gctccgcccc cctgacgagc
      901 atcacaaaaa tcgacgctca agtcagaggt ggcgaaaccc gacaggacta taaagatacc
      961 aggcgtttcc ccctggaagc tccctcgtgc gctctcctgt tccgaccctg ccgcttaccg
     1021 gatacctgtc cgcctttctc ccttcgggaa gcgtggcgct ttctcatagc tcacgctgta
     1081 ggtatctcag ttcggtgtag gtcgttcgct ccaagctggg ctgtgtgcac gaaccccccg
     1141 ttcagcccga ccgctgcgcc ttatccggta actatcgtct tgagtccaac ccggtaagac
     1201 acgacttatc gccactggca gcagccactg gtaacaggat tagcagagcg aggtatgtag
     1261 gcggtgctac agagttcttg aagtggtggc ctaactacgg ctacactaga agaacagtat
     1321 ttggtatctg cgctctgctg aagccagtta ccttcggaaa aagagttggt agctcttgat
     1381 ccggcaaaca aaccaccgct ggtagcggtg gtttttttgt ttgcaagcag cagattacgc
     1441 gcagaaaaaa aggatctcaa gaagatcctt tgatcttttc tacggggtct gacgctcagt
     1501 ggaacgaaaa ctcacgttaa gggattttgg tcatgagatt atcaaaaagg atcttcacct
     1561 agatcctttt aaattaaaaa tgaagtttta aatcaatcta aagtatatat gagtaaactt
     1621 ggtctgacag ctcgaggctt ggattctcac caataaaaaa cgcccggcgg caaccgagcg
     1681 ttctgaacaa atccagatgg agttctgagg tcattactgg atctatcaac aggagtccaa
     1741 gcgagctcga tatcaaatta cgccccgccc tgccactcat cgcagtactg ttgtaattca
     1801 ttaagcattc tgccgacatg gaagccatca caaacggcat gatgaacctg aatcgccagc
     1861 ggcatcagca ccttgtcgcc ttgcgtataa tatttgccca tggtgaaaac gggggcgaag
     1921 aagttgtcca tattggccac gtttaaatca aaactggtga aactcaccca gggattggct
     1981 gagacgaaaa acatattctc aataaaccct ttagggaaat aggccaggtt ttcaccgtaa
     2041 cacgccacat cttgcgaata tatgtgtaga aactgccgga aatcgtcgtg gtattcactc
     2101 cagagcgatg aaaacgtttc agtttgctca tggaaaacgg tgtaacaagg gtgaacacta
     2161 tcccatatca ccagctcacc gtctttcatt gccatacgaa attccggatg agca
//
