[The description below was written by a language model from this plasmid's Addgene catalogue record and the feature table of its GenBank file.]
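Description:
pEPYC0CM0388 is a small (2,214 bp) circular synthetic-biology plasmid that stores a single Phytobrick Level 0 standard part in the pUAP1 universal acceptor backbone. It is a bacterial storage and cloning vector only: the feature table shows a high-copy ColE1/pUC-type origin of replication and a cat gene encoding chloramphenicol acetyltransferase for chloramphenicol selection, with no plant selection marker, T-DNA borders or reporter. The annotated CmR coding region spans the numbering origin of the circular map. Three transcription terminators are annotated: a putative bacterial terminator, a his operon terminator carrying a small deletion and of undetermined efficiency, and the phage lambda t0 terminator. The first two lie in the region between the resistance gene and the origin and probably bracket the part position, helping to insulate it from read-through transcription. Several standard sequencing primer sites are also marked.

The insert is MinSyn_031, a fully synthetic sequence from a study on the rational design of minimal synthetic promoters for plants, so it is presumably one member of that promoter series. The record does not describe its composition, cis-element content or expression behaviour, and the insert itself is not annotated in the feature table. It was cloned using BpiI sites that were destroyed in the process, as is typical of Type IIS (Golden Gate) domestication into a universal acceptor. Level 0 parts of this kind are normally released with a second Type IIS enzyme and assembled with coding sequences, terminators and other standard parts into plant transcription units, although the record does not specify the flanking fusion overhangs or release enzyme.
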