Addgene plasmid #154533: pEPYC0CM0388
Purpose: Phytobricks Level 0 part
Depositing lab: Nicola Patron. Depositing organization: Earlham Institute. Publication: Rational design of minimal synthetic promoters for plants. Cai YM, Kallam K, Tidd H, Gendarini G, Salzman A, Patron NJ. Nucleic Acids Res. 2020 Aug 28. pii: 5897334. doi: 10.1093/nar/gkaa682. PubMed 32856047.
Backbone
  Vector backbone: pUAP1
  Vector type: Synthetic Biology
Growth in bacteria
  Bacterial resistance: Chloramphenicol, 25 μg/mL
  Growth temperature: 37°C
  Growth strain: NEB Stable
  Copy number: High Copy
Gene/Insert
  Gene/Insert name: MinSyn_031
  Species: Synthetic
  Cloning method: Restriction Enzyme; 5′ cloning site BpiI (destroyed during cloning); 3′ cloning site BpiI (destroyed during cloning)
Terms and licenses: Academic/Nonprofit Terms; Industry Terms: Not Available to Industry
Depositor comments: Please visit https://www.biorxiv.org/content/10.1101/2020.05.14.095406v1 for bioRxiv preprint.
How to cite: pEPYC0CM0388 was a gift from Nicola Patron (Addgene plasmid # 154533 ; http://n2t.net/addgene:154533 ; RRID:Addgene_154533)
